Addgene plasmid #73076: pcDNA3.1_hE2F7mg_10ntmut
Purpose: human E2F7 minigene (exons 11,12,13/introns cassette) with mutated snord27 binding site
Depositing lab: Stefan Stamm. Depositing organization: University of Kentucky. Publication: Dual function of C/D box small nucleolar RNAs in rRNA modification and alternative pre-mRNA splicing. Falaleeva M, Pages A, Matuszek Z, Hidmi S, Agranat-Tamir L, Korotkov K, Nevo Y, Eyras E, Sperling R, Stamm S. Proc Natl Acad Sci U S A. 2016 Mar 22;113(12):E1625-34. doi: 10.1073/pnas.1519292113. Epub 2016 Mar 8. PubMed 26957605.
Backbone
  Vector backbone: pcDNA3.1V5hisTOPO
  Total vector size (bp): 9701
  Vector type: Mammalian Expression
  Selectable markers: Neomycin (select with G418)
Growth in bacteria
  Bacterial resistance: Ampicillin, 100 μg/mL
  Growth temperature: 37°C
  Growth strain: DH5alpha
  Copy number: Unknown
Gene/Insert
  Gene/Insert name: E2F7
  Species: H. sapiens (human)
  Insert size (bp): 4178
  Mutation: partial gene, exons 11,12,13 spaced by introns with 10nt mutation in SNORD27 binding site
  Entrez Gene: E2F7
  Cloning method: TOPO Cloning
  Sequencing primers: 5′ AAACCCTCAGATTCCACAG; 3′ ACATCCGGGACTCTCAG
Terms and licenses: Academic/Nonprofit Terms; Industry Terms: Not Available to Industry
How to cite: pcDNA3.1_hE2F7mg_10ntmut was a gift from Stefan Stamm (Addgene plasmid # 73076 ; http://n2t.net/addgene:73076 ; RRID:Addgene_73076)
