[The description below was written by a language model from this plasmid's Addgene catalogue record and pLannotate feature annotations shown in this document.]
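Description:
pcDNA3.1_hE2F7mg_10ntmut is a mammalian expression plasmid built on the pcDNA3.1 V5-His TOPO backbone that carries a human E2F7 splicing minigene. It is propagated in E. coli through a high-copy ColE1/pUC-type origin with ampicillin selection (AmpR under its own bla promoter) and also contains an f1 origin. For selection in mammalian cells, an SV40 early promoter drives the neomycin phosphotransferase gene, followed by an SV40 polyadenylation signal, which allows G418 selection. The catalogue gives a total size of about 9.7 kb, consistent with the annotated full sequence.

The insert, roughly 4.2 kb and introduced by TOPO cloning, is a partial genomic segment of E2F7 comprising exons 11, 12 and 13 separated by their introns. The feature table agrees with this layout: three E2F7 coding fragments lie in the forward orientation, separated by long unannotated stretches. The short hits to unrelated human proteins within the first of these intervals are most likely incidental matches in intronic sequence. Transcription is driven by the CMV immediate-early enhancer and promoter, with a T7 promoter just upstream of the insert, and terminates at the bovine growth hormone polyadenylation signal. A V5 epitope tag from the backbone sits downstream of the last exon, but the record does not say whether it is in frame or used.

This version carries a 10-nucleotide mutation in the SNORD27 binding site. The record does not give the exact position of the mutation. The construct serves as a splicing reporter: after transfection, the pre-mRNA is spliced by the cellular machinery. Comparison with a minigene retaining the intact site would test whether the C/D box snoRNA SNORD27 regulates alternative splicing of E2F7 through base pairing at this site.
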