Features (pLannotate 1.2.2; 25 found; start..end, strand, type, name):
     36..80      -  misc_feature   bom (fragment): basis of mobility region from pBR322
    235..614     +  enhancer       CMV enhancer: human cytomegalovirus immediate early enhancer
    615..818     +  promoter       CMV promoter: human cytomegalovirus (CMV) immediate early promoter
    814..847     +  LTR            5' LTR (truncated) (fragment): truncated 5' long terminal repeat (LTR) from HIV-1
    863..881     +  promoter       T7 promoter: promoter for bacteriophage T7 RNA polymerase
    879..1238    +  CDS            E2F7 (fragment): E2F7_HUMAN - Experimental evidence at protein level: Swiss-Prot protein existence level 1. Atypical E2F transcription factor that participates in various processes such as angiogenesis, polyploidization of specialized cells and DNA damage response. Mainly acts as a transcription repressor that binds DNA independently of DP proteins and specifically recognizes the E2 recognition site 5'-TTTC[CG]CGC-3'. Directly represses transcription of classical E2F transcription factors such as E2F1. Acts as a regulator of S-phase by recognizing and binding the E2-related site 5'-TTCCCGCC-3' and mediating re
   2490..2579    -  CDS            C14orf178 (fragment): CN178_HUMAN - Experimental evidence at transcript level: Swiss-Prot protein existence level 2. From Homo sapiens (Human).
   2579..2764    -  CDS            C9orf85 (fragment): CI085_HUMAN - Experimental evidence at protein level: Swiss-Prot protein existence level 1. From Homo sapiens (Human).
   3076..3540    +  CDS            E2F7 (fragment): E2F7_HUMAN - Experimental evidence at protein level: Swiss-Prot protein existence level 1. Atypical E2F transcription factor that participates in various processes such as angiogenesis, polyploidization of specialized cells and DNA damage response. Mainly acts as a transcription repressor that binds DNA independently of DP proteins and specifically recognizes the E2 recognition site 5'-TTTC[CG]CGC-3'. Directly represses transcription of classical E2F transcription factors such as E2F1. Acts as a regulator of S-phase by recognizing and binding the E2-related site 5'-TTCCCGCC-3' and mediating re
   4916..5086    +  CDS            E2F7 (fragment): E2F7_HUMAN - Experimental evidence at protein level: Swiss-Prot protein existence level 1. Atypical E2F transcription factor that participates in various processes such as angiogenesis, polyploidization of specialized cells and DNA damage response. Mainly acts as a transcription repressor that binds DNA independently of DP proteins and specifically recognizes the E2 recognition site 5'-TTTC[CG]CGC-3'. Directly represses transcription of classical E2F transcription factors such as E2F1. Acts as a regulator of S-phase by recognizing and binding the E2-related site 5'-TTCCCGCC-3' and mediating re
   5210..5251    +  CDS            V5 tag: epitope tag from simian virus 5
   5307..5531    +  polyA_signal   bGH poly(A) signal: bovine growth hormone polyadenylation signal
   5535..5556    +  promoter       SV40 promoter (fragment): SV40 enhancer and early promoter
   5577..6005    +  rep_origin     f1 ori (sequence partly withheld): f1 bacteriophage origin of replication; arrow indicates direction of (+) strand synthesis
   6019..6349    +  promoter       SV40 promoter: SV40 enhancer and early promoter
   6416..7207    +  CDS            neo: KKA2_KLEPN - Also known as kan, nptII. Experimental evidence at protein level: Swiss-Prot protein existence level 1. Resistance to kanamycin, neomycin, paromomycin, ribostamycin, butirosin and gentamicin B. From Klebsiella pneumoniae.
   7233..7391    +  CDS            ble (fragment): BLE_KLEPN - Experimental evidence at protein level: Swiss-Prot protein existence level 1. Binding protein with a strong affinity to the bleomycin family of antibiotics. Binds to CL990; an antimitotic-antibiotic compound. From Klebsiella pneumoniae.
   7386..7507    +  polyA_signal   SV40 poly(A) signal: SV40 polyadenylation signal
   7580..7596    -  protein_bind   lac operator: The lac repressor binds to the lac operator to inhibit transcription in E. coli. This inhibition can be relieved by adding lactose or isopropyl-β-D-thiogalactopyranoside (IPTG). lac repressor encoded by lacI
   7604..7634    -  promoter       lac promoter: promoter for the E. coli lac operon
   7649..7670    -  protein_bind   CAP binding site: CAP binding activates transcription in the presence of cAMP. E. coli catabolite activator protein
   7683..7775    -  CDS            lacI (fragment): lac repressor; lacI; The lac repressor binds to the lac operator to inhibit transcription in E. coli. This inhibition can be relieved by adding lactose or isopropyl-β-D-thiogalactopyranoside (IPTG).
   7958..8546    -  rep_origin     ori: high-copy-number ColE1/pMB1/pBR322/pUC origin of replication
   8717..9577    -  CDS            AmpR: β-lactamase; bla; confers resistance to ampicillin, carbenicillin, and related antibiotics
   9578..9682    -  promoter       AmpR promoter: bla
>Addgene plasmid #73076 | pcDNA3.1_hE2F7mg_10ntmut | depositor full sequence | sequence record 134225 | pcDNA3.1_hE2F7mg_10ntmut sequence 9713 bps
GACGGATCGGGAGATCTCCCGATCCCCTATGGTCGACTCTCAGTACAATCTGCTCTGATGCCGCATAGTT
AAGCCAGTATCTGCTCCCTGCTTGTGTGTTGGAGGTCGCTGAGTAGTGCGCGAGCAAAATTTAAGCTACA
ACAAGGCAAGGCTTGACCGACAATTGCATGAAGAATCTGCTTAGGGTTAGGCGTTTTGCGCTGCTTCGCG
ATGTACGGGCCAGATATACGCGTTGACATTGATTATTGACTAGTTATTAATAGTAATCAATTACGGGGTC
ATTAGTTCATAGCCCATATATGGAGTTCCGCGTTACATAACTTACGGTAAATGGCCCGCCTGGCTGACCG
CCCAACGACCCCCGCCCATTGACGTCAATAATGACGTATGTTCCCATAGTAACGCCAATAGGGACTTTCC
ATTGACGTCAATGGGTGGACTATTTACGGTAAACTGCCCACTTGGCAGTACATCAAGTGTATCATATGCC
AAGTACGCCCCCTATTGACGTCAATGACGGTAAATGGCCCGCCTGGCATTATGCCCAGTACATGACCTTA
TGGGACTTTCCTACTTGGCAGTACATCTACGTATTAGTCATCGCTATTACCATGGTGATGCGGTTTTGGC
AGTACATCAATGGGCGTGGATAGCGGTTTGACTCACGGGGATTTCCAAGTCTCCACCCCATTGACGTCAA
TGGGAGTTTGTTTTGGCACCAAAATCAACGGGACTTTCCAAAATGTCGTAACAACTCCGCCCCATTGACG
CAAATGGGCGGTAGGCGTGTACGGTGGGAGGTCTATATAAGCAGAGCTCTCTGGCTAACTAGAGAACCCA
CTGCTTACTGGCTTATCGAAATTAATACGACTCACTATAGGGAGACCCAAGCTGGCTAGTTAAGCTTGGT
ACCGAGCTCGGATCCACTAGTCCAGTGTGGTGGAATTGCCCTTAAACCCTCAGATTCCACAGACCTTGCC
TCTCCCAAGACTATGGGTAACAGGGCATCTATACCCCTCAAAGACATTCATGTGAATGGCCAACTCCCTG
CTGCAGAAGAGATTTCAGGAAAGGCAACAGCAAACTCTCTTGTTTCTTCTGAGTGGGGAAATCCTTCAAG
AAATACAGATGTTGAAAAGCCTTCAAAAGAAAATGAAAGCACCAAAGAGCCTTCTTTGCTACAATATCTT
TGTGTGCAGTCTCCTGCAGGTAAGGGATGTCATCATGTCTTAGAGTCCCTTGCGGCAGTCAGATCAAGAA
TTGGATTTTTAAATTTTTGTCTGTGTCACCTGACCCAAAGTGGCTTATTGATGTGCCTGAGTCATTTTAC
TCTTAGCCCCTTTGTTTTCTCCATCTATAAATGAAGGGAGAAGCTGCTTCTACTTTCACCAACTTCAGGA
GTAATGGGAAAATAATTGAGGCAGGTGATTCAAAAAAAATACATTAAACATTATTTGGTGAAAAAGCACG
GTAATTCAGCTGAGTCTAGCATTGGTTTAGTATAATAGTGTGAACCTGTTGGCCATTGCATGCAGCTAGT
GTTTTGAGGTCTTGAACATCTAGAGGTACTGAGTATATAGAATTGTGGCCAAGTGCCAGGTCTGGAGTAA
GAGGGCTTGACATTTAAAACCACTTATTATCTGCGTGAACTTAAGTATTCTTCATCCTCATTGGTTAAAC
AGCAGTAATAATAGCACCTGCTTCATATGGGTGCTGTGAAAATTGAATTAAATTTAATAAGATAATACAT
CTAAAGCACTTAGAATAATAGCACCTGGCACTTAGTAAGACTCAATAAATGCTGTTACTATTTTGTATTA
AAGCCGAAATACAGATGCCAGATTTTAAAAATATGTACTTTGTACATAAAGCTGCTCTTGATGCAAAGAT
ATCTAAATTGATTTTCCTCAATTCCTTGTTGGCTTAAGCCTAACCTGCTAGAACAGGTTAGGTTAGTATT
TATGATTATTCACTTATCTAGAAAAAATTCTTTATTTCTTTAGTAAGTATCTTTTAGTGCTTTCTCTAAG
CACTGAGTATTGGGGATACACAAATGAACAAAAATAGATTCAGCCCCTGCTGAATGAAAATTACAGCCCA
GCACAGGGGTTTTTAACTTTTTCTGTGCCATGGACCTTTTGGCAGTCTGGTGAAGGCCATGAATTCCTCC
TCAGAATGTTACGGATGCATAGAATTAAATACATGGGATTACAAAGGAAGCCAATTATATTGAATGCAAC
TAGAAAAATCATTTTTAAAATTACTGATAGTAATAAAAAGACCTGGCAGCAAGCCCAATAGTGTCAAAAT
TTCCAAGTTGTGATGAGCTTAACAGTATATTAAGAAATCTGTAATAGGTTTAATGTAATATGCACATATC
TGTACTATTTCCTAATGACAAAGTCAAGGTACTGTTAAAATTGTTAATTTGTTGCCTGTGATAATTGAGG
GAAATAAAAATTTTCAGTTAGGAACTTATAAAGATATTTTGGCCAGGCACAGTGGCTCATGCCTGTAATC
TCAGCACTTTGGGAGGCTGAGGTAGGAAGATCACTTGAGCCCAGGAGTTTGACACCAGCCGGGCAACATA
GGAAGAACCTGTTTCTACAAAAAATAAAAAAAAATTAGCTGGGTGTGGTGGCATGCTTGTGGTCCCAGCT
ACTCTGCAGACTGAAATGGGACGACTGCTTGAGCCCAGGAGGGTGAGGCTACAGTAAGCCATGATCACAC
CACTGCACTCCAGCCTGGGTAACAGAGCAAGACTGGGTCTCAAAACAAAACAACAAAAAATAAGTAAATA
AATAAAAATAAAGATGTAATCTTTCCCATCTAAGCTTTTTGCCTTCTCAGTTTGGGTTCAGTGGAACTCA
TGTTAAAAACTTCACAGGCACCAACTAAATGATCACACAGATAAATGTGGGATTACAATCTTGGCCACAG
CTGTGAAGGAGCAGGGTGTGGGCTGTTTGGCCTGGTCAGCTGGGGGAAGGTCTCATCATTCATTGATTTA
TTGTGGACTCCCGTTTGAAAGGGCCATGACAAATGTGAGCTTGAATGATATCCTCATGATGACATATATT
GATTTTCGCCTGTTCTGCTTTTCTTTCAGGATTAAATGGTTTCAATGTACTTTTATCTGGCAGTCAAACC
CCCCCTACTGTGGGCCCGTCCTCAGGTCAGCTGCCGTCTTTCAGTGTCCCTTGCATGGTCTTACCATCTC
CACCTCTGGGCCCTTTTCCTGTTCTCTATTCTCCTGCAATGCCGGGCCCGGTTTCTTCTACTCTTGGTGC
TCTCCCAAACACAGGACCTGTGAATTTCAGCTTGCCTGGCCTTGGATCAATAGCCCAGCTTCTCGTCGGC
CCCACAGCTGTGGTTAATCCAAAGTCGTCCACACTCCCTTCTGCAGACCCTCAGCTTCAGAGTCAGCCCT
CACTAAACCTAAGTCCAGTGATGTCAAGGTCACACAGTGTCGTCCAACAACCTGAGTCCCCCGTTTACGT
GGGACATCGCTAGCCAGCATCAGACAACCACATACATCAGGTGAGGCCTCGTACGGAAGTTTCCTGAAGA
CACTGTCACTCTGGGAAGGGGTATGCCTGTGTTTAGCTTTCATTTTAGCCACATGACTGCCGGACAGAGG
CACTAGGTCAGGCTCCACCTGGCTTCCGTTGTAGACCTAGAGTTATCTGCTCCTTTTATAAAGCACTGAG
ACATGAGGTGAGAGATCCTGTGCTTTAAAGACAAAAATGTATGTTTTTAGTTGTCATTCTGTTTCTTATA
ATTAGAGGGACCTGTTTTAGGCATAGTTCGGGGGGATTTTTGAGGAATGCTAAATATTTTTATTATTTTG
GTGATCTTCAAGCTTTTATTTCACTAGGTCAATAAAAGAAGCTACCCTAAATTTTAATTATACAGCTATA
AAAACAATCAAAGGAAACAGAAGTCTTGATAGTAACTCAGAGATTCTTAGCCTGTCAGTCATTTCTTAAG
ATGTGATGTTTAGAGACTGTGTGTGTGTATAATGTCTGTATGTATATACATCTATAATACATAGATGTAT
ATACATCTATACATACGCAGAAAACATACAAATATACACAAAGATACGTTATCAATATAAGTTAATGAGT
CTATATTTGTCCCCCAACCTCCATTTGTAGTTCAAGTATTCGTTGAATTCCTATTACACATTAGGTTGTT
CACAGTGATTACTTACTCTCCCAGACAAAGAATTATGTTTAGCCAAAAATATTTTAGACAAGTTATTCAG
AGGCTCAAAAGTTTGCGAGACATTGAAATGAACATGTTAGGTTTGAAACAAGATGATTATAGCATAACAT
AGAATTTTCTATCACCATGTGCCAGGCACCGATCTAGGCAGTGAAGATAGAGCAGTGAACCAGTGAACAA
GATAATGGTCCCTGCCATTTTATGGCACATTAAGGGAATAAATATTTAACATTTAACATTAGGGGATAAA
TATTAGCAAGTAAAGAGAAAGAGCCAACACACAAACCATGTTGGCCTCACATGCTCTAAAGTGCTTTACA
ATTATCTTATTTAATTCCTACAACCTTGTGAAGTCAGTAATTTTACCATCGCCGTTGGATGGAGGAAGAA
ACTGAGGGACAGGTTGCTTAAGTAACTTGTCCACAGTGGCAGAGCCCAGTCCCTGGCTCCAGATACCAAA
GATACCTCTTTGGTAGACTGCCTTTCTGCACCCAAAACAACAAATATGAATTTAATTTTCAGTTGTGGTA
AGCAGGGGAGACAAACGGGGTAAGTGTGATAAGAAAGCAAAGAAGAAGGAACGCCTGCCTTGGGATCCTA
ACACACAGGTCAAGAAAGGGCTGCCTTTCTACTCAGAGATCAGAAACAATATGACTTCACTTCTGTTTTT
TCTTTTTTCTTTTTTCAGTCACCAGTTCCAGTGACCCCCAAGAGCATCCAACGCACACATCGTGAGACGT
TTTTCAAGACACCCGGCAGCCTTGGAGACCCTGTCCTGAAGAGAAGAGAAAGGAACCAGTCACGAAACAC
CAGCTCGGCCCAGAGGAGACTAGAAATCCCCAGCGGCGGCGCTGACTAACCTGCCGCTTTGCCAGGTGGG
GGTGGGATCAAACGCCCTGAGAGTCCCGGATGTAAGGGCAATTCTGCAGATATCCAGCACAGTGGCGGCC
GCTCGAGTCTAGAGGGCCCGCGGTTCGAAGGTAAGCCTATCCCTAACCCTCTCCTCGGTCTCGATTCTAC
GCGTACCGGTCATCATCACCATCACCATTGAGTTTAAACCCGCTGATCAGCCTCGACTGTGCCTTCTAGT
TGCCAGCCATCTGTTGTTTGCCCCTCCCCCGTGCCTTCCTTGACCCTGGAAGGTGCCACTCCCACTGTCC
TTTCCTAATAAAATGAGGAAATTGCATCGCATTGTCTGAGTAGGTGTCATTCTATTCTGGGGGGTGGGGT
GGGGCAGGACAGCAAGGGGGAGGATTGGGAAGACAATAGCAGGCATGCTGGGGATGCGGTGGGCTCTATG
GCTTCTGAGGCGGAAAGAACCAGCTGGGGCTCTAGGGGGTATCCCC
[124 nt withheld, positions 5577-5700]
C
[32 nt withheld, positions 5702-5733]
CA
[57 nt withheld, positions 5736-5792]
A
[49 nt withheld, positions 5794-5842]
CCTTTGACGTTGGAGTCCACGTTCTTT
[37 nt withheld, positions 5870-5906]
ACCCTATCTCGGTCTATTCTTTTGATTTATAAGGGATTTTGGGGATTTCGGCCTATTGGTTAAAAAATGA
GCTGATTTAACAAAAATTTAACGCGAATTAATTCTGTGGAATGTGTGTCAGTTAGGGTGTGGAAAGTCCC
CAGGCTCCCCAGGCAGGCAGAAGTATGCAAAGCATGCATCTCAATTAGTCAGCAACCAGGTGTGGAAAGT
CCCCAGGCTCCCCAGCAGGCAGAAGTATGCAAAGCATGCATCTCAATTAGTCAGCAACCATAGTCCCGCC
CCTAACTCCGCCCATCCCGCCCCTAACTCCGCCCAGTTCCGCCCATTCTCCGCCCCATGGCTGACTAATT
TTTTTTATTTATGCAGAGGCCGAGGCCGCCTCTGCCTCTGAGCTATTCCAGAAGTAGTGAGGAGGCTTTT
TTGGAGGCCTAGGCTTTTGCAAAAAGCTCCCGGGAGCTTGTATATCCATTTTCGGATCTGATCAAGAGAC
AGGATGAGGATCGTTTCGCATGATTGAACAAGATGGATTGCACGCAGGTTCTCCGGCCGCTTGGGTGGAG
AGGCTATTCGGCTATGACTGGGCACAACAGACAATCGGCTGCTCTGATGCCGCCGTGTTCCGGCTGTCAG
CGCAGGGGCGCCCGGTTCTTTTTGTCAAGACCGACCTGTCCGGTGCCCTGAATGAACTGCAGGACGAGGC
AGCGCGGCTATCGTGGCTGGCCACGACGGGCGTTCCTTGCGCAGCTGTGCTCGACGTTGTCACTGAAGCG
GGAAGGGACTGGCTGCTATTGGGCGAAGTGCCGGGGCAGGATCTCCTGTCATCTCACCTTGCTCCTGCCG
AGAAAGTATCCATCATGGCTGATGCAATGCGGCGGCTGCATACGCTTGATCCGGCTACCTGCCCATTCGA
CCACCAAGCGAAACATCGCATCGAGCGAGCACGTACTCGGATGGAAGCCGGTCTTGTCGATCAGGATGAT
CTGGACGAAGAGCATCAGGGGCTCGCGCCAGCCGAACTGTTCGCCAGGCTCAAGGCGCGCATGCCCGACG
GCGAGGATCTCGTCGTGACCCATGGCGATGCCTGCTTGCCGAATATCATGGTGGAAAATGGCCGCTTTTC
TGGATTCATCGACTGTGGCCGGCTGGGTGTGGCGGACCGCTATCAGGACATAGCGTTGGCTACCCGTGAT
ATTGCTGAAGAGCTTGGCGGCGAATGGGCTGACCGCTTCCTCGTGCTTTACGGTATCGCCGCTCCCGATT
CGCAGCGCATCGCCTTCTATCGCCTTCTTGACGAGTTCTTCTGAGCGGGACTCTGGGGTTCGCGAAATGA
CCGACCAAGCGACGCCCAACCTGCCATCACGAGATTTCGATTCCACCGCCGCCTTCTATGAAAGGTTGGG
CTTCGGAATCGTTTTCCGGGACGCCGGCTGGATGATCCTCCAGCGCGGGGATCTCATGCTGGAGTTCTTC
GCCCACCCCAACTTGTTTATTGCAGCTTATAATGGTTACAAATAAAGCAATAGCATCACAAATTTCACAA
ATAAAGCATTTTTTTCACTGCATTCTAGTTGTGGTTTGTCCAAACTCATCAATGTATCTTATCATGTCTG
TATACCGTCGACCTCTAGCTAGAGCTTGGCGTAATCATGGTCATAGCTGTTTCCTGTGTGAAATTGTTAT
CCGCTCACAATTCCACACAACATACGAGCCGGAAGCATAAAGTGTAAAGCCTGGGGTGCCTAATGAGTGA
GCTAACTCACATTAATTGCGTTGCGCTCACTGCCCGCTTTCCAGTCGGGAAACCTGTCGTGCCAGCTGCA
TTAATGAATCGGCCAACGCGCGGGGAGAGGCGGTTTGCGTATTGGGCGCTCTTCCGCTTCCTCGCTCACT
GACTCGCTGCGCTCGGTCGTTCGGCTGCGGCGAGCGGTATCAGCTCACTCAAAGGCGGTAATACGGTTAT
CCACAGAATCAGGGGATAACGCAGGAAAGAACATGTGAGCAAAAGGCCAGCAAAAGGCCAGGAACCGTAA
AAAGGCCGCGTTGCTGGCGTTTTTCCATAGGCTCCGCCCCCCTGACGAGCATCACAAAAATCGACGCTCA
AGTCAGAGGTGGCGAAACCCGACAGGACTATAAAGATACCAGGCGTTTCCCCCTGGAAGCTCCCTCGTGC
GCTCTCCTGTTCCGACCCTGCCGCTTACCGGATACCTGTCCGCCTTTCTCCCTTCGGGAAGCGTGGCGCT
TTCTCAATGCTCACGCTGTAGGTATCTCAGTTCGGTGTAGGTCGTTCGCTCCAAGCTGGGCTGTGTGCAC
GAACCCCCCGTTCAGCCCGACCGCTGCGCCTTATCCGGTAACTATCGTCTTGAGTCCAACCCGGTAAGAC
ACGACTTATCGCCACTGGCAGCAGCCACTGGTAACAGGATTAGCAGAGCGAGGTATGTAGGCGGTGCTAC
AGAGTTCTTGAAGTGGTGGCCTAACTACGGCTACACTAGAAGGACAGTATTTGGTATCTGCGCTCTGCTG
AAGCCAGTTACCTTCGGAAAAAGAGTTGGTAGCTCTTGATCCGGCAAACAAACCACCGCTGGTAGCGGTG
GTTTTTTTGTTTGCAAGCAGCAGATTACGCGCAGAAAAAAAGGATCTCAAGAAGATCCTTTGATCTTTTC
TACGGGGTCTGACGCTCAGTGGAACGAAAACTCACGTTAAGGGATTTTGGTCATGAGATTATCAAAAAGG
ATCTTCACCTAGATCCTTTTAAATTAAAAATGAAGTTTTAAATCAATCTAAAGTATATATGAGTAAACTT
GGTCTGACAGTTACCAATGCTTAATCAGTGAGGCACCTATCTCAGCGATCTGTCTATTTCGTTCATCCAT
AGTTGCCTGACTCCCCGTCGTGTAGATAACTACGATACGGGAGGGCTTACCATCTGGCCCCAGTGCTGCA
ATGATACCGCGAGACCCACGCTCACCGGCTCCAGATTTATCAGCAATAAACCAGCCAGCCGGAAGGGCCG
AGCGCAGAAGTGGTCCTGCAACTTTATCCGCCTCCATCCAGTCTATTAATTGTTGCCGGGAAGCTAGAGT
AAGTAGTTCGCCAGTTAATAGTTTGCGCAACGTTGTTGCCATTGCTACAGGCATCGTGGTGTCACGCTCG
TCGTTTGGTATGGCTTCATTCAGCTCCGGTTCCCAACGATCAAGGCGAGTTACATGATCCCCCATGTTGT
GCAAAAAAGCGGTTAGCTCCTTCGGTCCTCCGATCGTTGTCAGAAGTAAGTTGGCCGCAGTGTTATCACT
CATGGTTATGGCAGCACTGCATAATTCTCTTACTGTCATGCCATCCGTAAGATGCTTTTCTGTGACTGGT
GAGTACTCAACCAAGTCATTCTGAGAATAGTGTATGCGGCGACCGAGTTGCTCTTGCCCGGCGTCAATAC
GGGATAATACCGCGCCACATAGCAGAACTTTAAAAGTGCTCATCATTGGAAAACGTTCTTCGGGGCGAAA
ACTCTCAAGGATCTTACCGCTGTTGAGATCCAGTTCGATGTAACCCACTCGTGCACCCAACTGATCTTCA
GCATCTTTTACTTTCACCAGCGTTTCTGGGTGAGCAAAAACAGGAAGGCAAAATGCCGCAAAAAAGGGAA
TAAGGGCGACACGGAAATGTTGAATACTCATACTCTTCCTTTTTCAATATTATTGAAGCATTTATCAGGG
TTATTGTCTCATGAGCGGATACATATTTGAATGTATTTAGAAAAATAAACAAATAGGGGTTCCGCGCACA
TTTCCCCGAAAAGTGCCACCTGACGTC
