>Addgene plasmid #73076 | pcDNA3.1_hE2F7mg_10ntmut | addgene partial sequence | sequence record 137687 | CMV-F 5'-CGCAAATGGGCGGTAGGCGTG-3'
CAGAGCTCTCTGGCTACTAGAGAACCCACTGCTTACTGGCTTATCGAAATTAATACGACTCACTATAGGG
AGACCCAAGCTGGCTAGTTAAGCTTGGTACCGAGCTCGGATCCACTAGTCCAGTGTGGTGGAATTGCCCT
TAAACCCTCAGATTCCACAGACCTTGCCTCTCCCAAGACTATGGGTAACAGGGCATCTATACCCCTCAAA
GACATTCATGTGAATGGCCAACTCCCTGCTGCAGAAGAGATTTCAGGAAAGGCAACAGCAAACTCTCTTG
TTTCTTCTGAGTGGGGAAATCCTTCAAGAAATACAGATGTTGAAAAGCCTTCAAAAGAAAATGAAAGCAC
CAAAGAGCCTTCTTTGCTACAATATCTTTGTGTGCAGTCTCCTGCAGGTAAGGGATGTCATCATGTCTTA
GAGTCCCTTGCGGCAGTCAGATCAAGAATTGGATTTTTAAATTTTTGTCTGTGTCACCTGACCCAAAGTG
GCTTATTGATGTGCCTGAGTCATTTTACTCTTAGCCCCTTTGTTTTCTCCATCTATAAATGAAGGGAGAA
GCTGCTTCTACTTTCACCAACTTCAGGAGTAATGGGAAAATAATTGAGGCAGGTGATTCAAAAAAAATAC
ATTAAACATTATTTGGTGAAAAAGCACGGTAATTCAGCTGAATCTAGCATTGGTTTAGTATAATAGTGTG
AACCTGTTGGCCATTGCATGCAGCTAGTGTTTT
