>Addgene plasmid #73076 | pcDNA3.1_hE2F7mg_10ntmut | addgene partial sequence | sequence record 137688 | BGH-rev 5'-TAGAAGGCACAGTCGAGG-3'
GATGACCGGTACGCGTAGAATCGAGACCGAGGAGAGGGTTAGGGATAGGCTTACCTTCGAACCGCGGGCC
CTCTAGACTCGAGCGGCCGCCACTGTGCTGGATATCTGCAGAATTGCCCTTACATCCGGGACTCTCAGGG
CGTTTGATCCCACCCCCACCTGGCAAAGCGGCAGGTTAGTCAGCGCCGCCGCTGGGGATTTCTAGTCTCC
TCTGGGCCGAGCTGGTGTTTCGTGACTGGTTCCTTTCTCTTCTCTTCAGGACAGGGTCTCCAAGGCTGCC
GGGTGTCTTGAAAAACGTCTCACGATGTGTGCGTTGGATGCTCTTGGGGGTCACTGGAACTGGTGACTGA
AAAAAGAAAAAAGAAAAAACAGAAGTGAAGTCATATTGTTTCTGATCTCTGAGTAGAAAGGCAGCCCTTT
CTTGACCTGTGTGTTAGGATCCCAAGGCAGGCGTTCCTTCTTCTTTGCTTTCTTATCACACTTACCCCGT
TTGTCTCCCCTGCTTACCACAACTGAAAATTAAATTCATATTTGTTGTTTTGGGTGCAGAAAGGCAGTCT
ACCAAAGAGGTATCTTTGGTATCTGGAGCCAGGGACTGGGCTCTGCCACTGTGGACAAGTTACTTAAGCA
ACCTGTCCCTCAGTTTCTTCCTCCATCCAACGGCGATGGTAAAATTACTGACTTCACAAGGTTGTAGGAA
TTAAATAAGATAATTGTAAAGCACTTTAGAGCATGTGAGGCCAACATGGTTTGTGTGTTGGCTCTTTCTC
TTTACTTGCTAATATTTATCCCCTAATGTTAAATGTTAAATATTTATTCCCTTAATGTGCCATAAAATGG
